Addgene plasmid #143881: TFORF0499
Purpose: Lentiviral vector for overexpressing transcription factor ORFs with unique 24-bp barcodes. Barcodes facilitate identification of transcription factors in pooled screens.
Depositing lab: Feng Zhang. Depositing organization: Broad Institute. Publication: A transcription factor atlas of directed differentiation. Joung J, Ma S, Tay T, Geiger-Schuller KR, Kirchgatterer PC, Verdine VK, Guo B, Arias-Garcia MA, Allen WE, Singh A, Kuksenko O, Abudayyeh OO, Gootenberg JS, Fu Z, Macrae RK, Buenrostro JD, Regev A, Zhang F. Cell. 2023 Jan 5;186(1):209-229.e26. doi: 10.1016/j.cell.2022.11.026. PubMed 36608654.
Backbone
  Vector backbone: pLX_TRC317
  Backbone manufacturer: Broad Institute Genetic Perturbation Platform
  Backbone size w/o insert (bp): 8264
  Vector type: Mammalian Expression, Lentiviral
  Selectable markers: Puromycin
Growth in bacteria
  Bacterial resistance: Ampicillin, 100 μg/mL
  Growth temperature: 37°C
  Growth strain: NEB Stable
  Copy number: High Copy
Gene/Insert
  Gene/Insert name: PPARGC1A
  Species: H. sapiens (human)
  Insert size (bp): 2117
  Entrez Gene: PPARGC1A (a.k.a. LEM6, PGC-1(alpha), PGC-1alpha, PGC-1v, PGC1, PGC1A, PPARGC1)
  Promoter: EF1a
  Cloning method: Unknown
  Sequencing primers: 5′ GGGTGGAGACTGAAGTTAGGCCAG; 3′ CACATAGCGTAAAAGGAGCAACATAG
Terms and licenses: Academic/Nonprofit Terms; Industry Terms: Not Available to Industry
Depositor comments: XM_011513770,XM_011513771,ENST00000613098 . The transcription factor ORF portion of this plasmid was synthesized by Genewiz. Please test multiple small colonies in case of plasmid recombination. To make this collection available in a timely manner, a portion of this collection was not fully sequenced by Addgene. If an Addgene verified full plasmid sequence is not available, please contact us prior to placing an order to request the full sequence.
How to cite: TFORF0499 was a gift from Feng Zhang (Addgene plasmid # 143881 ; http://n2t.net/addgene:143881 ; RRID:Addgene_143881)
