[The description below was written by a language model from this plasmid's Addgene catalogue record and pLannotate feature annotations shown in this document.]
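Description:
TFORF0499 is a third-generation-style, self-inactivating HIV-1 lentiviral expression plasmid built on the pLX_TRC317 backbone from the Broad Institute Genetic Perturbation Platform. It carries a human PPARGC1A (PGC-1α) open reading frame. It is one member of a barcoded transcription factor ORF collection. In bacteria it replicates from a high-copy ColE1/pUC-type origin and is selected with ampicillin through the bla gene. An f1 origin and remnants of a lac/lacZα cloning region flanked by T7 and T3 promoters are also present in the backbone. The depositor warns that the plasmid can recombine, as lentiviral repeat-containing vectors often do.

The viral transcript is driven by an RSV promoter fused to a truncated 5' LTR. This is followed by the Ψ packaging signal with a gag fragment and the RRE for Rev-dependent nuclear export, and the unit ends in a ΔU3 3' LTR with a downstream SV40 poly(A) signal. Inside the provirus, an SV40 early promoter/origin segment drives puromycin N-acetyltransferase for selecting transduced mammalian cells. A cPPT/CTS element, which aids nuclear import of the viral genome, lies between this cassette and the payload. The EF-1α promoter then drives constitutive expression of the synthesized PPARGC1A ORF, which the record links to specific transcript isoforms, and a WPRE downstream enhances transcript expression. The annotated coding match is somewhat shorter than the stated insert size, and no epitope tag is annotated. The purpose statement describes a unique 24-bp barcode, but the feature table does not annotate it. A short U6-promoter-like fragment between the ORF and the WPRE is probably residual sequence.

The construct is intended for lentiviral overexpression of this coactivator, either individually or in pooled screens in which barcodes identify each factor, such as directed differentiation studies.
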