Features (pLannotate 1.2.2; 31 found; start..end, strand, type, name):
      5..231     +  promoter       RSV promoter: Rous sarcoma virus enhancer/promoter
    232..412     +  LTR            5' LTR (truncated): truncated 5' long terminal repeat (LTR) from HIV-1
    459..584     +  misc_feature   HIV-1 Ψ: packaging signal of human immunodeficiency virus type 1
    568..931     +  CDS            HIV-1 gag (fragment): gag protein from human immunodeficiency virus 1; gag
   1077..1310    +  misc_feature   RRE: The Rev response element (RRE) of HIV-1 allows for Rev-dependent mRNA export from the nucleus to the cytoplasm.
   1687..1713    +  CDS            Rev (fragment): human immunodeficiency virus 1 (HIV-1) Rev protein; rev; enhances nuclear export of unspliced and incompletely spliced viral mRNAs
   1720..1743    +  promoter       SV40 promoter (fragment): SV40 early promoter
   1744..1815    +  promoter       SV40 promoter (fragment): SV40 enhancer and early promoter
   1839..1974    +  rep_origin     SV40 ori: SV40 origin of replication
   2020..2616    +  CDS            PuroR (fragment): puromycin N-acetyltransferase; pac from Streptomyces; confers resistance to puromycin
   2665..2782    +  misc_feature   cPPT/CTS: central polypurine tract and central termination sequence of HIV-1
   2847..2913    +  CDS            small t antigen (fragment): SV40 (simian virus 40) small t antigen
   2920..4098    +  promoter       EF-1α promoter: strong constitutive promoter for human elongation factor EF-1α
   4097..6127    +  CDS            PPARGC1A (fragment): PRGC1_HUMAN - Also known as LEM6, PGC1, PGC1A, PPARGC1. Experimental evidence at protein level: Swiss-Prot protein existence level 1. Transcriptional coactivator for steroid receptors and nuclear receptors. Greatly increases the transcriptional activity of PPARG and thyroid hormone receptor on the uncoupling protein promoter. Can regulate key mitochondrial genes that contribute to the program of adaptive thermogenesis. Plays an essential role in metabolic reprogramming in response to dietary availability through coordination of the expression of a wide array of genes involved in glucose and fa
   6143..6196    +  promoter       U6 promoter (fragment): RNA polymerase III promoter for human U6 snRNA
   6238..6826    +  misc_feature   WPRE: woodchuck hepatitis virus posttranscriptional regulatory element
   6877..6896    +  misc_feature   cPPT/CTS (fragment): central polypurine tract and central termination sequence of HIV-1
   6898..7131    +  LTR            3' LTR (ΔU3): self-inactivating 3' long terminal repeat (LTR) from HIV-1
   7209..7330    +  polyA_signal   SV40 poly(A) signal: SV40 polyadenylation signal
   7370..7505    +  rep_origin     SV40 ori: SV40 origin of replication
   7526..7544    -  promoter       T7 promoter: promoter for bacteriophage T7 RNA polymerase
   7552..7707    +  CDS            lacZα (fragment): LacZα fragment of β-galactosidase; lacZ fragment
   7712..8140    +  rep_origin     f1 ori (sequence partly withheld): f1 bacteriophage origin of replication; arrow indicates direction of (+) strand synthesis
   8193..8297    +  promoter       AmpR promoter: bla
   8298..9158    +  CDS            AmpR: β-lactamase; bla; confers resistance to ampicillin, carbenicillin, and related antibiotics
   9329..9917    +  rep_origin     ori: high-copy-number ColE1/pMB1/pBR322/pUC origin of replication
  10100..10192   +  CDS            lacI (fragment): lac repressor; lacI; The lac repressor binds to the lac operator to inhibit transcription in E. coli. This inhibition can be relieved by adding lactose or isopropyl-β-D-thiogalactopyranoside (IPTG).
  10205..10226   +  protein_bind   CAP binding site: CAP binding activates transcription in the presence of cAMP. E. coli catabolite activator protein
  10241..10271   +  promoter       lac promoter: promoter for the E. coli lac operon
  10279..10295   +  protein_bind   lac operator: The lac repressor binds to the lac operator to inhibit transcription in E. coli. This inhibition can be relieved by adding lactose or isopropyl-β-D-thiogalactopyranoside (IPTG). lac repressor encoded by lacI
  10340..10358   +  promoter       T3 promoter: promoter for bacteriophage T3 RNA polymerase
>Addgene plasmid #143881 | TFORF0499 | addgene full sequence | sequence record 404556 | Addgene NGS Result
TTAATGTAGTCTTATGCAATACTCTTGTAGTCTTGCAACATGGTAACGATGAGTTAGCAACATGCCTTAC
AAGGAGAGAAAAAGCACCGTGCATGCCGATTGGTGGAAGTAAGGTGGTACGATCGTGCCTTATTAGGAAG
GCAACAGACGGGTCTGACATGGATTGGACGAACCACTGAATTGCCGCATTGCAGAGATATTGTATTTAAG
TGCCTAGCTCGATACATAAACGGGTCTCTCTGGTTAGACCAGATCTGAGCCTGGGAGCTCTCTGGCTAAC
TAGGGAACCCACTGCTTAAGCCTCAATAAAGCTTGCCTTGAGTGCTTCAAGTAGTGTGTGCCCGTCTGTT
GTGTGACTCTGGTAACTAGAGATCCCTCAGACCCTTTTAGTCAGTGTGGAAAATCTCTAGCAGTGGCGCC
CGAACAGGGACTTGAAAGCGAAAGGGAAACCAGAGGAGCTCTCTCGACGCAGGACTCGGCTTGCTGAAGC
GCGCACGGCAAGAGGCGAGGGGCGGCGACTGGTGAGTACGCCAAAAATTTTGACTAGCGGAGGCTAGAAG
GAGAGAGATGGGTGCGAGAGCGTCAGTATTAAGCGGGGGAGAATTAGATCGCGATGGGAAAAAATTCGGT
TAAGGCCAGGGGGAAAGAAAAAATATAAATTAAAACATATAGTATGGGCAAGCAGGGAGCTAGAACGATT
CGCAGTTAATCCTGGCCTGTTAGAAACATCAGAAGGCTGTAGACAAATACTGGGACAGCTACAACCATCC
CTTCAGACAGGATCAGAAGAACTTAGATCATTATATAATACAGTAGCAACCCTCTATTGTGTGCATCAAA
GGATAGAGATAAAAGACACCAAGGAAGCTTTAGACAAGATAGAGGAAGAGCAAAACAAAAGTAAGACCAC
CGCACAGCAAGCGGCCGCTGATCTTCAGACCTGGAGGAGGAGATATGAGGGACAATTGGAGAAGTGAATT
ATATAAATATAAAGTAGTAAAAATTGAACCATTAGGAGTAGCACCCACCAAGGCAAAGAGAAGAGTGGTG
CAGAGAGAAAAAAGAGCAGTGGGAATAGGAGCTTTGTTCCTTGGGTTCTTGGGAGCAGCAGGAAGCACTA
TGGGCGCAGCGTCAATGACGCTGACGGTACAGGCCAGACAATTATTGTCTGGTATAGTGCAGCAGCAGAA
CAATTTGCTGAGGGCTATTGAGGCGCAACAGCATCTGTTGCAACTCACAGTCTGGGGCATCAAGCAGCTC
CAGGCAAGAATCCTGGCTGTGGAAAGATACCTAAAGGATCAACAGCTCCTGGGGATTTGGGGTTGCTCTG
GAAAACTCATTTGCACCACTGCTGTGCCTTGGAATGCTAGTTGGAGTAATAAATCTCTGGAACAGATTTG
GAATCACACGACCTGGATGGAGTGGGACAGAGAAATTAACAATTACACAAGCTTAATACACTCCTTAATT
GAAGAATCGCAAAACCAGCAAGAAAAGAATGAACAAGAATTATTGGAATTAGATAAATGGGCAAGTTTGT
GGAATTGGTTTAACATAACAAATTGGCTGTGGTATATAAAATTATTCATAATGATAGTAGGAGGCTTGGT
AGGTTTAAGAATAGTTTTTGCTGTACTTTCTATAGTGAATAGAGTTAGGCAGGGATATTCACCATTATCG
TTTCAGACCCACCTCCCAACCCCGAGGGGACCCATGCATTGCATCTCAATTAGTCAGCAACCAGGTGTGG
AAAGTCCCCAGGCTCCCCAGCAGGCAGAAGTATGCAAAGCATGCGTCTCAATTAGTCAGCAACCATAGTC
CCGCCCCTAACTCCGCCCATCCCGCCCCTAACTCCGCCCAGTTCCGCCCATTCTCCGCCCCATGGCTGAC
TAATTTTTTTTATTTATGCAGAGGCCGAGGCCGCCTCGGCCTCTGAGCTATTCCAGAAGTAGTGAGGAGG
CTTTTTTGGAGGCCTAGGCTTTTGCAAAAAGCTTTCTAGAGGTACCACCGGAGCTTACCATGACCGAGTA
CAAGCCCACGGTGCGCCTCGCCACCCGCGACGACGTCCCCAGGGCCGTACGCACCCTCGCCGCCGCGTTC
GCCGACTACCCCGCCACGCGCCACACCGTCGATCCGGACCGCCACATCGAGCGGGTCACCGAGCTGCAAG
AACTCTTCCTCACGCGCGTCGGGCTCGACATCGGCAAGGTGTGGGTCGCGGACGACGGCGCCGCCGTGGC
GGTCTGGACCACGCCGGAGAGCGTCGAAGCGGGGGCGGTGTTCGCCGAGATCGGCCCGCGCATGGCCGAG
TTGAGCGGTTCCCGGCTGGCCGCGCAGCAACAGATGGAAGGCCTCCTGGCGCCGCACCGGCCCAAGGAGC
CCGCGTGGTTCCTGGCCACCGTCGGCGTCTCGCCCGACCACCAGGGCAAGGGTCTGGGCAGCGCCGTCGT
GCTCCCCGGAGTGGAGGCGGCCGAGCGCGCCGGGGTGCCCGCCTTCCTGGAGACCTCCGCGCCCCGCAAC
CTCCCCTTCTACGAGCGGCTCGGCTTCACCGTCACCGCCGACGTCGAGGTGCCCGAAGGACCGCGCACCT
GGTGCATGACCCGCAAGCCCGGTGCCAGTTAACGAATTCTAGATCTTGAGACAAATGGCAGTATTCATCC
ACAATTTTAAAAGAAAAGGGGGGATTGGGGGGTACAGTGCAGGGGAAAGAATAGTAGACATAATAGCAAC
AGACATACAAACTAAAGAATTACAAAAACAAATTACAAAAATTCAAAATTTTCGGGTTTATTACAGGGAC
AGCAGAGATCCACTTTGGCGCCGGCTCGAGGCCTGCAGGTGCAAAGATGGATAAAGTTTTAAACAGAGAG
GAATCTTTGCAGCTAATGGACCTTCTAGGTCTTGAAAGGAGTGGGAATTGGCTCCGGTGCCCGTCAGTGG
GCAGAGCGCACATCGCCCACAGTCCCCGAGAAGTTGGGGGGAGGGGTCGGCAATTGAACCGGTGCCTAGA
GAAGGTGGCGCGGGGTAAACTGGGAAAGTGATGTCGTGTACTGGCTCCGCCTTTTTCCCGAGGGTGGGGG
AGAACCGTATATAAGTGCAGTAGTCGCCGTGAACGTTCTTTTTCGCAACGGGTTTGCCGCCAGAACACAG
GTAAGTGCCGTGTGTGGTTCCCGCGGGCCTGGCCTCTTTACGGGTTATGGCCCTTGCGTGCCTTGAATTA
CTTCCACCTGGCTGCAGTACGTGATTCTTGATCCCGAGCTTCGGGTTGGAAGTGGGTGGGAGAGTTCGAG
GCCTTGCGCTTAAGGAGCCCCTTCGCCTCGTGCTTGAGTTGAGGCCTGGCCTGGGCGCTGGGGCCGCCGC
GTGCGAATCTGGTGGCACCTTCGCGCCTGTCTCGCTGCTTTCGATAAGTCTCTAGCCATTTAAAATTTTT
GATGACCTGCTGCGACGCTTTTTTTCTGGCAAGATAGTCTTGTAAATGCGGGCCAAGATCTGCACACTGG
TATTTCGGTTTTTGGGGCCGCGGGCGGCGACGGGGCCCGTGCGTCCCAGCGCACATGTTCGGCGAGGCGG
GGCCTGCGAGCGCGGCCACCGAGAATCGGACGGGGGTAGTCTCAAGCTGGCCGGCCTGCTCTGGTGCCTG
GCCTCGCGCCGCCGTGTATCGCCCCGCCCTGGGCGGCAAGGCTGGCCCGGTCGGCACCAGTTGCGTGAGC
GGAAAGATGGCCGCTTCCCGGCCCTGCTGCAGGGAGCTCAAAATGGAGGACGCGGCGCTCGGGAGAGCGG
GCGGGTGAGTCACCCACACAAAGGAAAAGGGCCTTTCCGTCCTCAGCCGTCGCTTCATGTGACTCCACGG
AGTACCGGGCGCCGTCCAGGCACCTCGATTAGTTCTCGAGCTTTTGGAGTACGTCGTCTTTAGGTTGGGG
GGAGGGGTTTTATGCGATGGAGTTTCCCCACACTGAGTGGGTGGAGACTGAAGTTAGGCCAGCTTGGCAC
TTGATGTAATTCTCCTTGGAATTTGCCCTTTTTGAGTTTGGATCTTGGTTCATTCTCAAGCCTCAGACAG
TGGTTCAAAGTTTTTTTCTTCCATTTCAGGTGTCGTGAGGCTAGCACCGCCACCATGCCTGACGGCACCC
CTCCACCCCAGGAGGCAGAAGAGCCGTCTCTACTTAAGAAGCTCTTACTGGCACCAGCCAACACTCAGCT
AAGTTATAATGAATGCAGTGGTCTCAGTACCCAGAACCATGCAAATCACAATCACAGGATCAGAACAAAC
CCTGCAATTGTTAAGACTGAGAATTCATGGAGCAATAAAGCGAAGAGTATTTGTCAACAGCAAAAGCCAC
AAAGACGTCCCTGCTCGGAGCTTCTCAAATATCTGACCACAAACGATGACCCTCCTCACACCAAACCCAC
AGAGAACAGAAACAGCAGCAGAGACAAATGCACCTCCAAAAAGAAGTCCCACACACAGTCGCAGTCACAA
CACTTACAAGCCAAACCAACAACTTTATCTCTTCCTCTGACCCCAGAGTCACCAAATGACCCCAAGGGTT
CCCCATTTGAGAACAAGACTATTGAACGCACCTTAAGTGTGGAACTCTCTGGAACTGCAGGCCTAACTCC
ACCCACCACTCCTCCTCATAAAGCCAACCAAGATAACCCTTTTAGGGCTTCTCCAAAGCTGAAGTCCTCT
TGCAAGACTGTGGTGCCACCACCATCAAAGAAGCCCAGGTACAGTGAGTCTTCTGGTACACAAGGCAATA
ACTCCACCAAGAAAGGGCCGGAGCAATCCGAGTTGTATGCACAACTCAGCAAGTCCTCAGTCCTCACTGG
TGGACACGAGGAAAGGAAGACCAAGCGGCCCAGTCTGCGGCTGTTTGGTGACCATGACTATTGCCAGTCA
ATTAATTCCAAAACAGAAATACTCATTAATATATCACAGGAGCTCCAAGACTCTAGACAACTAGAAAATA
AAGATGTCTCCTCTGATTGGCAGGGGCAGATTTGTTCTTCCACAGATTCAGACCAGTGCTACCTGAGAGA
GACTTTGGAGGCAAGCAAGCAGGTCTCTCCTTGCAGCACAAGAAAACAGCTCCAAGACCAGGAAATCCGA
GCCGAGCTGAACAAGCACTTCGGTCATCCCAGTCAAGCTGTTTTTGACGACGAAGCAGACAAGACCGGTG
AACTGAGGGACAGTGATTTCAGTAATGAACAATTCTCCAAACTACCTATGTTTATAAATTCAGGACTAGC
CATGGATGGCCTGTTTGATGACAGCGAAGATGAAAGTGATAAACTGAGCTACCCTTGGGATGGCACGCAA
TCCTATTCATTGTTCAATGTGTCTCCTTCTTGTTCTTCTTTTAACTCTCCATGTAGAGATTCTGTGTCAC
CACCCAAATCCTTATTTTCTCAAAGACCCCAAAGGATGCGCTCTCGTTCAAGGTCCTTTTCTCGACACAG
GTCGTGTTCCCGATCACCATATTCCAGGTCAAGATCAAGGTCTCCAGGCAGTAGATCCTCTTCAAGATCC
TGCTATTACTATGAGTCAAGCCACTACAGACACCGCACGCACCGAAATTCTCCCTTGTATGTGAGATCAC
GTTCAAGATCGCCCTACAGCCGTCGGCCCAGGTATGACAGCTACGAGGAATATCAGCACGAGAGGCTGAA
GAGGGAAGAATATCGCAGAGAGTATGAGAAGCGAGAGTCTGAGAGGGCCAAGCAAAGGGAGAGGCAGAGG
CAGAAGGCAATTGAAGAGCGCCGTGTGATTTATGTCGGTAAAATCAGACCTGACACAACACGGACAGAAC
TGAGGGACCGTTTTGAAGTTTTTGGTGAAATTGAGGAGTGCACAGTAAATCTGCGGGATGATGGAGACAG
CTATGGTTTCATTACCTACCGTTATACCTGTGATGCTTTTGCTGCTCTTGAAAATGGATACACTTTGCGC
AGGTCAAACGAAACTGACTTTGAGCTGTACTTTTGTGGACGCAAGCAATTTTTCAAGTCTAACTATGCAG
ACCTAGATTCAAACTCAGATGACTTTGACCCTGCTTCCACCAAGAGCAAGTATGACTCTCTGGATTTTGA
TAGTTTACTGAAAGAAGCTCAGAGAAGCTTGCGCAGGTAGTAATGAACTAGTCCGTAACTTGAAAGTATT
TCGATTTCTTGGCTTTATATATCTTGTGGAAAGGACGAGGACGTTTCAATTAGTACGTTGAGACGCGTTA
AGTCGACAATCAACCTCTGGATTACAAAATTTGTGAAAGATTGACTGGTATTCTTAACTATGTTGCTCCT
TTTACGCTATGTGGATACGCTGCTTTAATGCCTTTGTATCATGCTATTGCTTCCCGTATGGCTTTCATTT
TCTCCTCCTTGTATAAATCCTGGTTGCTGTCTCTTTATGAGGAGTTGTGGCCCGTTGTCAGGCAACGTGG
CGTGGTGTGCACTGTGTTTGCTGACGCAACCCCCACTGGTTGGGGCATTGCCACCACCTGTCAGCTCCTT
TCCGGGACTTTCGCTTTCCCCCTCCCTATTGCCACGGCGGAACTCATCGCCGCCTGCCTTGCCCGCTGCT
GGACAGGGGCTCGGCTGTTGGGCACTGACAATTCCGTGGTGTTGTCGGGGAAATCATCGTCCTTTCCTTG
GCTGCTCGCCTGTGTTGCCACCTGGATTCTGCGCGGGACGTCCTTCTGCTACGTCCCTTCGGCCCTCAAT
CCAGCGGACCTTCCTTCCCGCGGCCTGCTGCCGGCTCTGCGGCCTCTTCCGCGTCTTCGCCTTCGCCCTC
AGACGAGTCGGATCTCCCTTTGGGCCGCCTCCCCGCGTCGACTTTAAGACCAATGACTTACAAGGCAGCT
GTAGATCTTAGCCACTTTTTAAAAGAAAAGGGGGGACTGGAAGGGCTAATTCACTCCCAACGAAGACAAG
ATCTGCTTTTTGCTTGTACTGGGTCTCTCTGGTTAGACCAGATCTGAGCCTGGGAGCTCTCTGGCTAACT
AGGGAACCCACTGCTTAAGCCTCAATAAAGCTTGCCTTGAGTGCTTCAAGTAGTGTGTGCCCGTCTGTTG
TGTGACTCTGGTAACTAGAGATCCCTCAGACCCTTTTAGTCAGTGTGGAAAATCTCTAGCAGTACGTATA
GTAGTTCATGTCATCTTATTATTCAGTATTTATAACTTGCAAAGAAATGAATATCAGAGAGTGAGAGGAA
CTTGTTTATTGCAGCTTATAATGGTTACAAATAAAGCAATAGCATCACAAATTTCACAAATAAAGCATTT
TTTTCACTGCATTCTAGTTGTGGTTTGTCCAAACTCATCAATGTATCTTATCATGTCTGGCTCTAGCTAT
CCCGCCCCTAACTCCGCCCATCCCGCCCCTAACTCCGCCCAGTTCCGCCCATTCTCCGCCCCATGGCTGA
CTAATTTTTTTTATTTATGCAGAGGCCGAGGCCGCCTCGGCCTCTGAGCTATTCCAGAAGTAGTGAGGAG
GCTTTTTTGGAGGCCTAGGGACGTACCCAATTCGCCCTATAGTGAGTCGTATTACGCGCGCTCACTGGCC
GTCGTTTTACAACGTCGTGACTGGGAAAACCCTGGCGTTACCCAACTTAATCGCCTTGCAGCACATCCCC
CTTTCGCCAGCTGGCGTAATAGCGAAGAGGCCCGCACCGATCGCCCTTCCCAACAGTTGCGCAGCCTGAA
TGGCGAATGGG
[124 nt withheld, positions 7712-7835]
C
[91 nt withheld, positions 7837-7927]
A
[49 nt withheld, positions 7929-7977]
CCTTTGACGTTGGAGTCCACGTTCTTT
[37 nt withheld, positions 8005-8041]
ACCCTATCTCGGTCTATTCTTTTGATTTATAAGGGATTTTGCCGATTTCGGCCTATTGGTTAAAAAATGA
GCTGATTTAACAAAAATTTAACGCGAATTTTAACAAAATATTAACGCTTACAATTTAGGTGGCACTTTTC
GGGGAAATGTGCGCGGAACCCCTATTTGTTTATTTTTCTAAATACATTCAAATATGTATCCGCTCATGAG
ACAATAACCCTGATAAATGCTTCAATAATATTGAAAAAGGAAGAGTATGAGTATTCAACATTTCCGTGTC
GCCCTTATTCCCTTTTTTGCGGCATTTTGCCTTCCTGTTTTTGCTCACCCAGAAACGCTGGTGAAAGTAA
AAGATGCTGAAGATCAGTTGGGTGCACGAGTGGGTTACATCGAACTGGATCTCAACAGCGGTAAGATCCT
TGAGAGTTTTCGCCCCGAAGAACGTTTTCCAATGATGAGCACTTTTAAAGTTCTGCTATGTGGCGCGGTA
TTATCCCGTATTGACGCCGGGCAAGAGCAACTCGGTCGCCGCATACACTATTCTCAGAATGACTTGGTTG
AGTACTCACCAGTCACAGAAAAGCATCTTACGGATGGCATGACAGTAAGAGAATTATGCAGTGCTGCCAT
AACCATGAGTGATAACACTGCGGCCAACTTACTTCTGACAACGATCGGAGGACCGAAGGAGCTAACCGCT
TTTTTGCACAACATGGGGGATCATGTAACTCGCCTTGATCGTTGGGAACCGGAGCTGAATGAAGCCATAC
CAAACGACGAGCGTGACACCACGATGCCTGTAGCAATGGCAACAACGTTGCGCAAACTATTAACTGGCGA
ACTACTTACTCTAGCTTCCCGGCAACAATTAATAGACTGGATGGAGGCGGATAAAGTTGCAGGACCACTT
CTGCGCTCGGCCCTTCCGGCTGGCTGGTTTATTGCTGATAAATCTGGAGCCGGTGAGCGTGGGTCTCGCG
GTATCATTGCAGCACTGGGGCCAGATGGTAAGCCCTCCCGTATCGTAGTTATCTACACGACGGGGAGTCA
GGCAACTATGGATGAACGAAATAGACAGATCGCTGAGATAGGTGCCTCACTGATTAAGCATTGGTAACTG
TCAGACCAAGTTTACTCATATATACTTTAGATTGATTTAAAACTTCATTTTTAATTTAAAAGGATCTAGG
TGAAGATCCTTTTTGATAATCTCATGACCAAAATCCCTTAACGTGAGTTTTCGTTCCACTGAGCGTCAGA
CCCCGTAGAAAAGATCAAAGGATCTTCTTGAGATCCTTTTTTTCTGCGCGTAATCTGCTGCTTGCAAACA
AAAAAACCACCGCTACCAGCGGTGGTTTGTTTGCCGGATCAAGAGCTACCAACTCTTTTTCCGAAGGTAA
CTGGCTTCAGCAGAGCGCAGATACCAAATACTGTTCTTCTAGTGTAGCCGTAGTTAGGCCACCACTTCAA
GAACTCTGTAGCACCGCCTACATACCTCGCTCTGCTAATCCTGTTACCAGTGGCTGCTGCCAGTGGCGAT
AAGTCGTGTCTTACCGGGTTGGACTCAAGACGATAGTTACCGGATAAGGCGCAGCGGTCGGGCTGAACGG
GGGGTTCGTGCACACAGCCCAGCTTGGAGCGAACGACCTACACCGAACTGAGATACCTACAGCGTGAGCT
ATGAGAAAGCGCCACGCTTCCCGAAGGGAGAAAGGCGGACAGGTATCCGGTAAGCGGCAGGGTCGGAACA
GGAGAGCGCACGAGGGAGCTTCCAGGGGGAAACGCCTGGTATCTTTATAGTCCTGTCGGGTTTCGCCACC
TCTGACTTGAGCGTCGATTTTTGTGATGCTCGTCAGGGGGGCGGAGCCTATGGAAAAACGCCAGCAACGC
GGCCTTTTTACGGTTCCTGGCCTTTTGCTGGCCTTTTGCTCACATGTTCTTTCCTGCGTTATCCCCTGAT
TCTGTGGATAACCGTATTACCGCCTTTGAGTGAGCTGATACCGCTCGCCGCAGCCGAACGACCGAGCGCA
GCGAGTCAGTGAGCGAGGAAGCGGAAGAGCGCCCAATACGCAAACCGCCTCTCCCCGCGCGTTGGCCGAT
TCATTAATGCAGCTGGCACGACAGGTTTCCCGACTGGAAAGCGGGCAGTGAGCGCAACGCAATTAATGTG
AGTTAGCTCACTCATTAGGCACCCCAGGCTTTACACTTTATGCTTCCGGCTCGTATGTTGTGTGGAATTG
TGAGCGGATAACAATTTCACACAGGAAACAGCTATGACCATGATTACGCCAAGCGCGCAATTAACCCTCA
CTAAAGGGAACAAAAGCTGGAGCTGCAAGC
