>Addgene plasmid #143881 | TFORF0499 | depositor partial sequence | sequence record 283770 | Insert
ACCGCCACCATGCCTGACGGCACCCCTCCACCCCAGGAGGCAGAAGAGCCGTCTCTACTTAAGAAGCTCT
TACTGGCACCAGCCAACACTCAGCTAAGTTATAATGAATGCAGTGGTCTCAGTACCCAGAACCATGCAAA
TCACAATCACAGGATCAGAACAAACCCTGCAATTGTTAAGACTGAGAATTCATGGAGCAATAAAGCGAAG
AGTATTTGTCAACAGCAAAAGCCACAAAGACGTCCCTGCTCGGAGCTTCTCAAATATCTGACCACAAACG
ATGACCCTCCTCACACCAAACCCACAGAGAACAGAAACAGCAGCAGAGACAAATGCACCTCCAAAAAGAA
GTCCCACACACAGTCGCAGTCACAACACTTACAAGCCAAACCAACAACTTTATCTCTTCCTCTGACCCCA
GAGTCACCAAATGACCCCAAGGGTTCCCCATTTGAGAACAAGACTATTGAACGCACCTTAAGTGTGGAAC
TCTCTGGAACTGCAGGCCTAACTCCACCCACCACTCCTCCTCATAAAGCCAACCAAGATAACCCTTTTAG
GGCTTCTCCAAAGCTGAAGTCCTCTTGCAAGACTGTGGTGCCACCACCATCAAAGAAGCCCAGGTACAGT
GAGTCTTCTGGTACACAAGGCAATAACTCCACCAAGAAAGGGCCGGAGCAATCCGAGTTGTATGCACAAC
TCAGCAAGTCCTCAGTCCTCACTGGTGGACACGAGGAAAGGAAGACCAAGCGGCCCAGTCTGCGGCTGTT
TGGTGACCATGACTATTGCCAGTCAATTAATTCCAAAACAGAAATACTCATTAATATATCACAGGAGCTC
CAAGACTCTAGACAACTAGAAAATAAAGATGTCTCCTCTGATTGGCAGGGGCAGATTTGTTCTTCCACAG
ATTCAGACCAGTGCTACCTGAGAGAGACTTTGGAGGCAAGCAAGCAGGTCTCTCCTTGCAGCACAAGAAA
ACAGCTCCAAGACCAGGAAATCCGAGCCGAGCTGAACAAGCACTTCGGTCATCCCAGTCAAGCTGTTTTT
GACGACGAAGCAGACAAGACCGGTGAACTGAGGGACAGTGATTTCAGTAATGAACAATTCTCCAAACTAC
CTATGTTTATAAATTCAGGACTAGCCATGGATGGCCTGTTTGATGACAGCGAAGATGAAAGTGATAAACT
GAGCTACCCTTGGGATGGCACGCAATCCTATTCATTGTTCAATGTGTCTCCTTCTTGTTCTTCTTTTAAC
TCTCCATGTAGAGATTCTGTGTCACCACCCAAATCCTTATTTTCTCAAAGACCCCAAAGGATGCGCTCTC
GTTCAAGGTCCTTTTCTCGACACAGGTCGTGTTCCCGATCACCATATTCCAGGTCAAGATCAAGGTCTCC
AGGCAGTAGATCCTCTTCAAGATCCTGCTATTACTATGAGTCAAGCCACTACAGACACCGCACGCACCGA
AATTCTCCCTTGTATGTGAGATCACGTTCAAGATCGCCCTACAGCCGTCGGCCCAGGTATGACAGCTACG
AGGAATATCAGCACGAGAGGCTGAAGAGGGAAGAATATCGCAGAGAGTATGAGAAGCGAGAGTCTGAGAG
GGCCAAGCAAAGGGAGAGGCAGAGGCAGAAGGCAATTGAAGAGCGCCGTGTGATTTATGTCGGTAAAATC
AGACCTGACACAACACGGACAGAACTGAGGGACCGTTTTGAAGTTTTTGGTGAAATTGAGGAGTGCACAG
TAAATCTGCGGGATGATGGAGACAGCTATGGTTTCATTACCTACCGTTATACCTGTGATGCTTTTGCTGC
TCTTGAAAATGGATACACTTTGCGCAGGTCAAACGAAACTGACTTTGAGCTGTACTTTTGTGGACGCAAG
CAATTTTTCAAGTCTAACTATGCAGACCTAGATTCAAACTCAGATGACTTTGACCCTGCTTCCACCAAGA
GCAAGTATGACTCTCTGGATTTTGATAGTTTACTGAAAGAAGCTCAGAGAAGCTTGCGCAGGTAGTAATG
AACTAGTCCGTAACTTGAAAGTATTTCGATTTCTTGGCTTTATATATCTTGTGGAAAGGACGAGGACGTT
TCAATTAGTACGTTGAG
