>Addgene plasmid #143881 | TFORF0499 | depositor partial sequence | sequence record 283771 | Barcode
GGACGTTTCAATTAGTACGTTGAG
